>Addgene plasmid #55139 | mCherry-Talin-N-10 | addgene partial sequence | sequence record 105631 | C-ter-GFP 5'-CTCCTCGCCCTTGCTCAC-3'
AGCTCTGAAGGCAAGAACTTGTACTGCTGCTGCCGGATCTGGGCGAGCTTTTTCCGAGCCTCTTCCAGCT
CTCGTTCCTTCCGAAGCATCTCTTCCTGTGCTGCGATAATCTGGGCAATGCCCCCAACCATTTTCTCCTT
CACCACCACCGTCTCATTCTCCTGGTCTTCGAAGGCTGCAGCTTTCTGGGCCGCCTTTACCAGGTTATCT
GAGGCCCTCTTCACTGCATTGCCAGCAGCCTGGAGCCGTTTCATTGCCTCAGAGTCCTGATCTGCTTTGA
CCTTGCAAGCTACCAGGAGCTGAGCTGTGGAGGCAGCTACTTGCTTGGCTGAGGAAATGAGTTTCTCCTG
GCTAGCATGGCCCTGGACAGCTGCGTTAGCTGCTTCACACAGATTGTTGGTGGCCGCAGCCACCATACGG
GCAGCGGAAATGAGGCCCTGCGACCACTGCCCATCATCCAGTGCATTGGCTGGAATGGCGCCCACCTTTC
CTTGAGCCACCAGCTCCCTCTGGGCTGCTGACGCAGCCTTTACCAGTGCACTGGTGGCTGCAGCGATGGA
CTTGGCAGCTTCTAGGATTTGTTCCTCAAAGTTCAAGGACTCATCCGCCTCCTTGGGTTTGGCCCTGGGC
TTCAGCTGCTCCAGCTTCTTGGCTGCAGCCTCGATGGCGGCTGCGGCTCCCAAGAGCTCATTCTCAGCAA
TGACAGTAGGGTCCTCTGGGTCCACCCACTCTGTTCCTTTCATGGCTTCAGCAGCCTGGATGAGCTCAGT
CACAGAGCCAGCAACCCGCTTTGAGTGTCCAGTTAGCTGCTGCTTCAGGTCTGGGTTTGGCTTCTGAAGG
GTCAGCAGCACGTGGTCCAGCAGTTCCAGGTAACCATTGGCACACTCC
