[The description below was written by a language model from this plasmid's Addgene catalogue record.]
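Description:
mCherry-Talin-N-10 is a mammalian expression plasmid built on the mCherry-N1 backbone (about 4.75 kb without the insert), designed to produce a fluorescently labelled version of the focal adhesion protein talin. The insert is mouse (M. musculus) talin, placed under control of the CMV promoter, a strong constitutive promoter for mammalian cells. In the N1 vector layout the gene of interest sits upstream of the fluorescent protein, so mCherry is fused to the C terminus of talin. The "10" in the name may refer to the length of the linker between the two parts, but the record does not state this, nor does it give the cloning method or insert size. The listed sequencing primers indicate that the expression cassette lies between the CMV promoter and an SV40 polyadenylation signal.

The plasmid is propagated in E. coli as a high-copy construct under kanamycin selection. It also carries a neomycin resistance marker, which allows G418 selection of stably transfected mammalian cells. No feature table is provided, so the origin of replication and other backbone elements are not documented here.

The stated purpose is to mark focal adhesions. Talin links integrins to the actin cytoskeleton, so the fusion concentrates at cell–matrix adhesion sites and reports them in the red channel, with excitation at 587 nm and emission at 610 nm. The construct is suited to live- or fixed-cell fluorescence imaging of adhesion structure and dynamics, and the associated publication concerns nanoscale imaging of cell dynamics by scanning angle interference microscopy.
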