Addgene plasmid #55139: mCherry-Talin-N-10
Purpose: Localization: Focal Adhesions, Excitation: 587, Emission: 610
Depositing lab: Michael Davidson. Depositing organization: Florida State University, Tallahassee. Publication: Scanning angle interference microscopy reveals cell dynamics at the nanoscale. Paszek MJ, DuFort CC, Rubashkin MG, Davidson MW, Thorn KS, Liphardt JT, Weaver VM. Nat Methods. 2012 Jul 1;9(8):825-7. doi: 10.1038/nmeth.2077. PubMed 22751201.
Backbone
  Vector backbone: mCherry-N1
  Backbone size w/o insert (bp): 4750
  Vector type: Mammalian Expression
  Selectable markers: Neomycin (select with G418)
Growth in bacteria
  Bacterial resistance: Kanamycin, 50 μg/mL
  Growth temperature: 37°C
  Growth strain: DH5alpha
  Copy number: High Copy
Gene/Insert
  Gene/Insert name: Talin (alt name: NM_011602.5)
  Species: M. musculus (mouse)
  Promoter: CMV
  Tag / fusion protein: mCherry (C terminal on backbone)
  Cloning method: Unknown
  Sequencing primers: 5′ CMV-F; 3′ SV40pA-R
Terms and licenses: Academic/Nonprofit Terms; Industry Terms: Not Available to Industry
Depositor comments: . Excitation = 587; Emission = 610
How to cite: mCherry-Talin-N-10 was a gift from Michael Davidson (Addgene plasmid # 55139 ; http://n2t.net/addgene:55139 ; RRID:Addgene_55139)
